Addgene plasmid #234162: pAIP4_1AKO
Purpose: Heterologous protein expression of exodeoxyribonuclease III (Exonuclease III) in Escherichia coli
Depositing lab: Christopher Bahl. Depositing organization: AI Proteins. Publication: Facile, high-throughput protein purification enabled by high-efficiency protease elution. Cárcamo Noriega EN, Truebridge IS, Teets FD 3rd, Bowman JW 3rd, Rodriguez N, Howard TA, Bahl CD. Protein Sci. 2026 Sep;35(9):e70746. doi: 10.1002/pro.70746. PubMed 42555168.
Backbone
  Vector backbone: pET29b
  Backbone size w/o insert (bp): 5679
  Vector type: Bacterial Expression
Growth in bacteria
  Bacterial resistance: Kanamycin, 50 μg/mL
  Growth temperature: 37°C
  Growth strain: DH10B
  Copy number: High Copy
Gene/Insert
  Gene/Insert name: 1AKO (alt names: EX3_ECOLI; Exodeoxyribonuclease III (EXO III) (Exonuclease III) (EC 3.1.11.2) (AP endonuclease VI))
  Species: Escherichia coli K-12
  Insert size (bp): 804
  Entrez Gene: xthA (a.k.a. b1749, ECK1747, xth)
  Promoter: T7
  Tag / fusion protein: 10x HisTag-Smt3 (N terminal on backbone)
  Cloning method: Golden Gate
  Sequencing primers: 5′ T7-promoter; 3′ T7-Term
Resource information
  A portion of this plasmid was derived from a plasmid made by: Synthetic DNA
Terms and licenses: Academic/Nonprofit Terms; Industry Terms
Depositor comments: 5' cloning site: BsaI (destroyed), 3' cloning site: BsaI (destroyed)
How to cite: pAIP4_1AKO was a gift from Christopher Bahl (Addgene plasmid # 234162 ; http://n2t.net/addgene:234162 ; RRID:Addgene_234162)
