[The description below was written by a language model from this plasmid's Addgene catalogue record and pLannotate feature annotations shown in this document.]
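Description:
pAIP4_1AKO is a bacterial expression plasmid built on a pET29b backbone for producing Escherichia coli K-12 exodeoxyribonuclease III (Exonuclease III, the xthA gene product; "1AKO" is the insert name used in the record) in E. coli. It replicates from a ColE1/pMB1-type origin accompanied by the rop gene and the bom mobility region. The catalogue lists the plasmid as high copy, although rop normally moderates copy number. Selection is by kanamycin through the aph(3')-Ia resistance gene. An f1 origin is also present, along with short tetracycline-resistance gene fragments that are backbone remnants rather than functional markers.

The 804 bp xthA coding sequence, derived from synthetic DNA, was inserted by Golden Gate assembly using BsaI sites that were destroyed in the process. It sits downstream of a T7 promoter with an adjacent lac operator and the T7 gene 10 ribosome binding site, and is followed by the T7 terminator. The plasmid-borne lacI gene supplies repressor, so expression is IPTG-inducible in hosts that provide T7 RNA polymerase. The enzyme is fused at its N terminus to a backbone-encoded 10x His tag followed by yeast Smt3 (SUMO). This allows immobilised-metal affinity capture and subsequent release of the target by a SUMO-specific protease that cleaves after the Smt3 domain. The feature table also detects a His-tag fragment and a short solubility-tag-like fragment downstream of xthA. The record lists only the N-terminal tag, so whether these are translated as part of the product is not stated.

The construct is intended for heterologous production of Exonuclease III and is associated with work on high-throughput protein purification using protease-mediated elution.
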