Features (pLannotate 1.2.2; 21 found; start..end, strand, type, name):
    150..530     -  CDS            YPB1_ECOLX: Protein predicted: Swiss-Prot protein existence level 4. From Escherichia coli.
    547..738     +  CDS            rop: Rop protein, which maintains plasmids at low copy number; rop
    840..979     +  misc_feature   bom: basis of mobility region from pBR322
   1165..1753    -  rep_origin     ori: high-copy-number ColE1/pMB1/pBR322/pUC origin of replication
   1875..2690    +  CDS            KanR: aminoglycoside phosphotransferase; aph(3')-Ia; confers resistance to kanamycin in bacteria or G418 (Geneticin®) in eukaryotes
   2699..2756    -  promoter       AmpR promoter (fragment): bla
   2809..3237    -  rep_origin     f1 ori (sequence partly withheld): f1 bacteriophage origin of replication; arrow indicates direction of (+) strand synthesis
   3274..3321    -  terminator     T7 terminator: transcription terminator for bacteriophage T7 RNA polymerase
   3329..3378    -  CDS            SET1 (fragment): solubility-enhancement tag derived from T7 phage gene 10B
   3388..3405    -  CDS            9xHis (fragment): 9xHis affinity tag
   3424..4227    -  CDS            xthA (sequence withheld): EX3_ECOLI - Also known as xth. Experimental evidence at protein level: Swiss-Prot protein existence level 1. Major apurinic-apyrimidinic endonuclease of E.coli. It removes the damaged DNA at cytosines and guanines by cleaving on the 3'-side of the AP site by a beta-elimination reaction. It exhibits 3'- 5'-exonuclease, 3'-phosphomonoesterase, 3'-repair diesterase and ribonuclease H activities. From Escherichia coli (strain K12).
   4231..4527    -  CDS            SMT3: SMT3_YEAST - Experimental evidence at protein level: Swiss-Prot protein existence level 1. Not known; suppressor of MIF2 mutations. From Saccharomyces cerevisiae (strain ATCC 204508 / S288c) (Baker's yeast).
   4535..4554    -  CDS            7xHis (fragment): 6xHis affinity tag
   4586..4608    -  RBS            RBS: efficient ribosome binding site from bacteriophage T7 gene 10 (Olins and Rangwala, 1989)
   4623..4647    -  protein_bind   lac operator: The lac repressor binds to the lac operator to inhibit transcription in E. coli. This inhibition can be relieved by adding lactose or isopropyl-β-D-thiogalactopyranoside (IPTG). lac repressor encoded by lacI
   4648..4666    -  promoter       T7 promoter: promoter for bacteriophage T7 RNA polymerase
   4692..4971    +  CDS            TcR (fragment): tetracycline efflux protein; tet; confers resistance to tetracycline
   4979..5056    +  promoter       lacI promoter: lacI
   5057..6139    +  CDS            lacI: lac repressor; lacI; The lac repressor binds to the lac operator to inhibit transcription in E. coli. This inhibition can be relieved by adding lactose or isopropyl-β-D-thiogalactopyranoside (IPTG).
   6152..6173    +  protein_bind   CAP binding site: CAP binding activates transcription in the presence of cAMP. E. coli catabolite activator protein
   6188..78      +  CDS            TcR (fragment) (across the origin): tetracycline efflux protein; tet; confers resistance to tetracycline
>Addgene plasmid #234162 | pAIP4_1AKO | addgene full sequence | sequence record 464128 | Addgene NGS Result
CTCGCTCAAGCCTTCGTCACTGGTCCCGCCACCAAACGTTTCGGCGAGAAGCAGGCCATTATCGCCGGCA
TGGCGGCCCCACGGGTGCGCATGATCGTGCTCCTGTCGTTGAGGACCCGGCTAGGCTGGCGGGGTTGCCT
TACTGGTTAGCAGAATGAATCACCGATACGCGAGCGAACGTGAAGCGACTGCTGCTGCAAAACGTCTGCG
ACCTGAGCAACAACATGAATGGTCTTCGGTTTCCGTGTTTCGTAAAGTCTGGAAACGCGGAAGTCAGCGC
CCTGCACCATTATGTTCCGGATCTGCATCGCAGGATGCTGCTGGCTACCCTGTGGAACACCTACATCTGT
ATTAACGAAGCGCTGGCATTGACCCTGAGTGATTTTTCTCTGGTCCCGCCGCATCCATACCGCCAGTTGT
TTACCCTCACAACGTTCCAGTAACCGGGCATGTTCATCATCAGTAACCCGTATCGTGAGCATCCTCTCTC
GTTTCATCGGTATCATTACCCCCATGAACAGAAATCCCCCTTACACGGAGGCATCAGTGACCAAACAGGA
AAAAACCGCCCTTAACATGGCCCGCTTTATCAGAAGCCAGACATTAACGCTTCTGGAGAAACTCAACGAG
CTGGACGCGGATGAACAGGCAGACATCTGTGAATCGCTTCACGACCACGCTGATGAGCTTTACCGCAGCT
GCCTCGCGCGTTTCGGTGATGACGGTGAAAACCTCTGACACATGCAGCTCCCGGAGACGGTCACAGCTTG
TCTGTAAGCGGATGCCGGGAGCAGACAAGCCCGTCAGGGCGCGTCAGCGGGTGTTGGCGGGTGTCGGGGC
GCAGCCATGACCCAGTCACGTAGCGATAGCGGAGTGTATACTGGCTTAACTATGCGGCATCAGAGCAGAT
TGTACTGAGAGTGCACCATTGCGGTGTGAAATACCGCACAGATGCGTAAGGAGAAAATACCGCATCAGGC
GCTCTTCCGCTTCCTCGCTCACTGACTCGCTGCGCTCGGTCGTTCGGCTGCGGCGAGCGGTATCAGCTCA
CTCAAAGGCGGTAATACGGTTATCCACAGAATCAGGGGATAACGCAGGAAAGAACATGTGAGCAAAAGGC
CAGCAAAAGGCCAGGAACCGTAAAAAGGCCGCGTTGCTGGCGTTTTTCCATAGGCTCCGCCCCCCTGACG
AGCATCACAAAAATCGACGCTCAAGTCAGAGGTGGCGAAACCCGACAGGACTATAAAGATACCAGGCGTT
TCCCCCTGGAAGCTCCCTCGTGCGCTCTCCTGTTCCGACCCTGCCGCTTACCGGATACCTGTCCGCCTTT
CTCCCTTCGGGAAGCGTGGCGCTTTCTCATAGCTCACGCTGTAGGTATCTCAGTTCGGTGTAGGTCGTTC
GCTCCAAGCTGGGCTGTGTGCACGAACCCCCCGTTCAGCCCGACCGCTGCGCCTTATCCGGTAACTATCG
TCTTGAGTCCAACCCGGTAAGACACGACTTATCGCCACTGGCAGCAGCCACTGGTAACAGGATTAGCAGA
GCGAGGTATGTAGGCGGTGCTACAGAGTTCTTGAAGTGGTGGCCTAACTACGGCTACACTAGAAGGACAG
TATTTGGTATCTGCGCTCTGCTGAAGCCAGTTACCTTCGGAAAAAGAGTTGGTAGCTCTTGATCCGGCAA
ACAAACCACCGCTGGTAGCGGTGGTTTTTTTGTTTGCAAGCAGCAGATTACGCGCAGAAAAAAAGGATCT
CAAGAAGATCCTTTGATCTTTTCTACGGGGTCTGACGCTCAGTGGAACGAAAACTCACGTTAAGGGATTT
TGGTCATGAACAATAAAACTGTCTGCTTACATAAACAGTAATACAAGGGGTGTTATGAGCCATATTCAAC
GGGAAACGTCTTGCTCTAGGCCGCGATTAAATTCCAACATGGATGCTGATTTATATGGGTATAAATGGGC
TCGCGATAATGTCGGGCAATCAGGTGCGACAATCTATCGATTGTATGGGAAGCCCGATGCGCCAGAGTTG
TTTCTGAAACATGGCAAAGGTAGCGTTGCCAATGATGTTACAGATGAGATGGTCAGACTAAACTGGCTGA
CGGAATTTATGCCTCTTCCGACCATCAAGCATTTTATCCGTACTCCTGATGATGCATGGTTACTCACCAC
TGCGATCCCCGGGAAAACAGCATTCCAGGTATTAGAAGAATATCCTGATTCAGGTGAAAATATTGTTGAT
GCGCTGGCAGTGTTCCTGCGCCGGTTGCATTCGATTCCTGTTTGTAATTGTCCTTTTAACAGCGATCGCG
TATTTCGTCTCGCTCAGGCGCAATCACGAATGAATAACGGTTTGGTTGATGCGAGTGATTTTGATGACGA
GCGTAATGGCTGGCCTGTTGAACAAGTCTGGAAAGAAATGCATAAACTTTTGCCATTCTCACCGGATTCA
GTCGTCACTCATGGTGATTTCTCACTTGATAACCTTATTTTTGACGAGGGGAAATTAATAGGTTGTATTG
ATGTTGGACGAGTCGGAATCGCAGACCGATACCAGGATCTTGCCATCCTATGGAACTGCCTCGGTGAGTT
TTCTCCTTCATTACAGAAACGGCTTTTTCAAAAATATGGTATTGATAATCCTGATATGAATAAATTGCAG
TTTCATTTGATGCTCGATGAGTTTTTCTAAGAATTAATTCATGAGCGGATACATATTTGAATGTATTTAG
AAAAATAAACAAATAGGGGTTCCGCGCACATTTCCCCGAAAAGTGCCACCTAAATTGTAAGCGTTAATAT
TTTGTTAAAATTCGCGTTAAATTTTTGTTAAATCAGCTCATTTTTTAACCAATAGGCCGAAATCGGCAAA
ATCCCTTATAAATCAAAAGAATAGACCGAGATAGGGT
[37 nt withheld, positions 2908-2944]
AAAGAACGTGGACTCCAACGTCAAAGG
[49 nt withheld, positions 2972-3020]
T
[91 nt withheld, positions 3022-3112]
G
[124 nt withheld, positions 3114-3237]
CCCATTCGCCAATCCGGATATAGTTCCTCCTTTCAGCAAAAAACCCCTCAAGACCCGTTTAGAGGCCCCA
AGGGGTTATGCTAGTTATTGCTCAGCGGTGGCAGCAGCCAACTCAGCTTCCTTTCGGGCTTTGTTAGCAG
CCGGATCTCAGTGGTGGTGGTGGTGGTGCTCGAGTCATTACGAACC
[804 nt withheld, positions 3424-4227]
TCCAGAGCCGCCAATCTGTTCACGGTGGGCTTCAATGATGTCGTTGTCTTCCATGTCCAGGTCTTCCGGC
GCTTGATCTGCCTGGATGCGAATACCGTCATACAGGAAACGCAGGCTATCCATTTCCTTGCCCTGACGTT
TGGCAAACGCTTCCATCAGGCGACGCAGCGGCGTGGTCTTTTTGATCTTAAAGAAAATTTCAGAGCTGCC
GTCACTAACTTTCAGGTTAATATGGGTTTCCGGTTTCACTTCCGGCTTGACTTCCGGCTTTGCTTCTTGG
TTGACTTCCGAATCTTGCAGGCTACCGTGGTGATGGTGATGGTGATGATGGTGATGAATCTTCGCCATCA
TATGTATATCTCCTTCTTAAAGTTAAACAAAATTATTTCTAGAGGGGAATTGTTATCCGCTCACAATTCC
CCTATAGTGAGTCGTATTAATTTCGCGGGATCGAGATCGATCTCGATCCTCTACGCCGGACGCATCGTGG
CCGGCATCACCGGCGCCACAGGTGCGGTTGCTGGCGCCTATATCGCCGACATCACCGATGGGGAAGATCG
GGCTCGCCACTTCGGGCTCATGAGCGCTTGTTTCGGCGTGGGTATGGTGGCAGGCCCCGTGGCCGGGGGA
CTGTTGGGCGCCATCTCCTTGCATGCACCATTCCTTGCGGCGGCGGTGCTCAACGGCCTCAACCTACTAC
TGGGCTGCTTCCTAATGCAGGAGTCGCATAAGGGAGAGCGTCGAGATCCCGGACACCATCGAATGGCGCA
AAACCTTTCGCGGTATGGCATGATAGCGCCCGGAAGAGAGTCAATTCAGGGTGGTGAATGTGAAACCAGT
AACGTTATACGATGTCGCAGAGTATGCCGGTGTCTCTTATCAGACCGTTTCCCGCGTGGTGAACCAGGCC
AGCCACGTTTCTGCGAAAACGCGGGAAAAAGTGGAAGCGGCGATGGCGGAGCTGAATTACATTCCCAACC
GCGTGGCACAACAACTGGCGGGCAAACAGTCGTTGCTGATTGGCGTTGCCACCTCCAGTCTGGCCCTGCA
CGCGCCGTCGCAAATTGTCGCGGCGATTAAATCTCGCGCCGATCAACTGGGTGCCAGCGTGGTGGTGTCG
ATGGTAGAACGAAGCGGCGTCGAAGCCTGTAAAGCGGCGGTGCACAATCTTCTCGCGCAACGCGTCAGTG
GGCTGATCATTAACTATCCGCTGGATGACCAGGATGCCATTGCTGTGGAAGCTGCCTGCACTAATGTTCC
GGCGTTATTTCTTGATGTCTCTGACCAGACACCCATCAACAGTATTATTTTCTCCCATGAAGACGGTACG
CGACTGGGCGTGGAGCATCTGGTCGCATTGGGTCACCAGCAAATCGCGCTGTTAGCGGGCCCATTAAGTT
CTGTCTCGGCGCGTCTGCGTCTGGCTGGCTGGCATAAATATCTCACTCGCAATCAAATTCAGCCGATAGC
GGAACGGGAAGGCGACTGGAGTGCCATGTCCGGTTTTCAACAAACCATGCAAATGCTGAATGAGGGCATC
GTTCCCACTGCGATGCTGGTTGCCAACGATCAGATGGCGCTGGGCGCAATGCGCGCCATTACCGAGTCCG
GGCTGCGCGTTGGTGCGGACATCTCGGTAGTGGGATACGACGATACCGAAGACAGCTCATGTTATATCCC
GCCGTTAACCACCATCAAACAGGATTTTCGCCTGCTGGGGCAAACCAGCGTGGACCGCTTGCTGCAACTC
TCTCAGGGCCAGGCGGTGAAGGGCAATCAGCTGTTGCCCGTCTCACTGGTGAAAAGAAAAACCACCCTGG
CGCCCAATACGCAAACCGCCTCTCCCCGCGCGTTGGCCGATTCATTAATGCAGCTGGCACGACAGGTTTC
CCGACTGGAAAGCGGGCAGTGAGCGCAACGCAATTAATGTAAGTTAGCTCACTCATTAGGCACCGGGATC
TCGACCGATGCCCTTGAGAGCCTTCAACCCAGTCAGCTCCTTCCGGTGGGCGCGGGGCATGACTATCGTC
GCCGCACTTATGACTGTCTTCTTTATCATGCAACTCGTAGGACAGGTGCCGGCAGCGCTCTGGGTCATTT
TCGGCGAGGACCGCTTTCGCTGGAGCGCGACGATGATCGGCCTGTCGCTTGCGGTATTCGGAATCTTGCA
CGCC
